Addgene plasmid #21220: GFP-C1-CAMKIIalpha-T286A
Depositing lab: Tobias Meyer. Publication: Dynamic control of CaMKII translocation and localization in hippocampal neurons by NMDA receptor stimulation. Shen K, Meyer T. Science. 1999 Apr 2. 284(5411):162-6. 10.1126/science.284.5411.162 PubMed 10102820.
Backbone
  Vector backbone: C1
  Backbone manufacturer: Clontech
  Vector type: Mammalian Expression
  Selectable markers: Neomycin (select with G418)
Growth in bacteria
  Bacterial resistance: Kanamycin, 50 μg/mL
  Growth temperature: 37°C
  Growth strain: DH5alpha
  Copy number: Unknown
Gene/Insert
  Gene/Insert name: CAMKIIalpha-T286A (alt name: CAMKIIalpha)
  Species: R. norvegicus (rat)
  Mutation: T286A (Lab plasmid KS 0003).
  Entrez Gene: Camk2a (a.k.a. PK2CDD, PKCCD)
  Tag / fusion protein: GFP
  Cloning method: Restriction Enzyme
  Sequencing primers: 5′ n/a
Terms and licenses: Academic/Nonprofit Terms; Industry Terms: Not Available to Industry
How to cite: GFP-C1-CAMKIIalpha-T286A was a gift from Tobias Meyer (Addgene plasmid # 21220 ; http://n2t.net/addgene:21220 ; RRID:Addgene_21220)
