[The description below was written by a language model from this plasmid's Addgene catalogue record.]
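Description:
GFP-C1-CAMKIIalpha-T286A is a mammalian expression plasmid built on the Clontech C1 backbone, a vector family designed to fuse a fluorescent protein to a protein of interest. It is propagated in E. coli under kanamycin selection, and it carries a neomycin resistance marker that allows G418 selection of transfected mammalian cells. The record does not include a feature table and does not state the promoter, origins of replication or polyadenylation signals, so these elements cannot be confirmed here. The copy number is listed as unknown.

The insert is rat (R. norvegicus) Camk2a, encoding the alpha isoform of calcium/calmodulin-dependent protein kinase II, cloned by restriction enzyme methods and fused to GFP. The "C1" naming convention generally implies that GFP sits at the N-terminus of the fusion partner, although the record itself does not specify the tag position. The coding sequence carries a T286A substitution. Threonine 286 is the well-known autophosphorylation site in CaMKIIalpha whose phosphorylation confers calcium/calmodulin-independent (autonomous) activity, so replacing it with alanine yields a kinase that cannot be autophosphorylated at this position.

The associated study concerns the dynamic control of CaMKII translocation and localization in hippocampal neurons following NMDA receptor stimulation. In that context, the construct is suited to live-cell imaging of the kinase's subcellular distribution. Comparing this mutant with wild-type or other mutant GFP-CaMKII fusions tests how Thr286 autophosphorylation contributes to that behaviour.
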