>Addgene plasmid #21220 | GFP-C1-CAMKIIalpha-T286A | addgene partial sequence | sequence record 27088 | rCAMK2a-R 5'-TGTTGGTGCTCTCAGAGGATT-3'
TCTATTCTTCTGGTTTCCTCACTCTTCCCTCCGGAGAAGTTCCTGGTGGCCAGCATAGTGGTGAGGATGG
CTCCCTTCAGTTTCCTCCTGGCATTGAACTTCTTCAGGCAGTCCACGGCCTCCTGTCTGTGCATGCAGGA
GGCCACAGTGGAGCGGTGCGAGATCCAGGGGTGCTTGAGAGCCTCAGCGGCCGTGATGCGTTTGGACGGG
TTGATGGTCAGCATCTTATTGATCAGATCCTTGGCTTCCGGGGTGACGGTGTCCCATTCTGGTGATGGGA
AATCGTAGGCACCAGCTTTGATCTGCTGGTACAGGCGGTGCTGGTCCTCATCCCAGAATGGGGGATACCC
AACCAGCAAGATATACAGGATGACGCCACAGGCCCACAGGTCCACAGGCTTCCCGTATGGGTCCTTCCGC
AGCACTTCTGGGGAGAGGTATCCAGGTGTCCCTGCGAACCCAAACCATGCCTGCTGCTCTCCCTCAACCT
CTATGGCCAGGCCAAAGTCTGCCAGCTTCACCGCAGCACCCTTGAGCTTCGAAGCCAGCAACAGATTCTC
AGGCTTCAGGTCGCGATGCACCACCCCCATCTGGTGACAGTGTAGCACAGCCTCCAGGATCTGCTGGATA
CAGTGGCTGGCATCAGCCTCACTGTAATACTCCCGGGCCACAATGTCTTCGAACAGCTCCCCACCAGTGA
CCAGATCGAAGATAAGGTAGTGGTGCCCCTCCTCGGAATGCTGTCATGGAGTCGGACGATATTGGTGTNT
CAAAAGGGGAAAGNGNNCGCCTTCACTTCNGTGACCTGCGAAACTCTGGGTGAATCTGNACNATCTGGCA
GCAGACTCAAACTGCACAGAAAGTCTTTCATCTCAAATGANN
